Addgene plasmid #183401: NLS-LgBiT-CaM
Purpose: Expresses nuclear-localized LgBiT-CaM
Depositing lab: Alice Ting. Depositing organization: Stanford University. Publication: A Dual-Purpose Real-Time Indicator and Transcriptional Integrator for Calcium Detection in Living Cells. Erdenee E, Ting AY. ACS Synth Biol. 2022 Mar 18;11(3):1086-1095. doi: 10.1021/acssynbio.1c00597. Epub 2022 Mar 7. PubMed 35254056.
Backbone
  Vector backbone: pAAV
  Vector type: Mammalian Expression
Growth in bacteria
  Bacterial resistance: Ampicillin, 100 μg/mL
  Growth temperature: 37°C
  Growth strain: NEB Stable
  Copy number: Unknown
Gene/Insert
  Gene/Insert name: LgBiT-CaM
  Species: Synthetic
  Promoter: CMV
  Tag / fusion protein: SV40 NLS (N terminal on insert)
  Cloning method: Gibson Cloning
Terms and licenses: Academic/Nonprofit Terms; Industry Terms: Not Available to Industry
How to cite: NLS-LgBiT-CaM was a gift from Alice Ting (Addgene plasmid # 183401 ; http://n2t.net/addgene:183401 ; RRID:Addgene_183401)
