[The description below was written by a language model from this plasmid's Addgene catalogue record and pLannotate feature annotations shown in this document.]
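Description:
NLS-LgBiT-CaM is a 4,857 nt mammalian expression plasmid built on a pAAV backbone. It is propagated in E. coli through a high-copy ColE1/pUC-type origin and selected with ampicillin via the β-lactamase (AmpR) gene. An f1 phage origin is also present. The expression cassette sits between AAV2 inverted terminal repeats, the elements that normally allow a cassette to be packaged into recombinant AAV particles. The annotation detects a full-length ITR downstream of the cassette but only short ITR fragments on the upstream side. The record also lists the vector simply as mammalian expression, so it does not establish that the plasmid is suitable for viral packaging.

The payload is driven by the human cytomegalovirus immediate-early enhancer and promoter and terminated by the bovine growth hormone polyadenylation signal. A T7 promoter lies just upstream of the coding region. The synthetic open reading frame encodes an N-terminal SV40 nuclear localization signal fused to LgBiT, the large fragment of the split luciferase derived from the Oplophorus gracilirostris catalytic subunit. This is followed by a short FLAG-type epitope match and then calmodulin, the calcium-binding protein. The short hits to an HIV-1 LTR, bom and rop are fragmentary matches and probably backbone remnants rather than functional parts.

The construct expresses nuclear-localized LgBiT-CaM and comes from work on a tool that serves both as a real-time calcium indicator and as a transcriptional integrator in living cells. In a design of this type, luciferase activity would be expected to be reconstituted when calcium-loaded calmodulin engages a partner carrying the complementary small fragment. That partner construct is not described in this record.
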