Features (pLannotate 1.2.2; 18 found; start..end, strand, type, name):
     12..39      +  repeat_region  AAV2 ITR (fragment): inverted terminal repeat of adeno-associated virus serotype 2 inverted
     68..95      +  repeat_region  AAV2 ITR (fragment): inverted terminal repeat of adeno-associated virus serotype 2 inverted
    201..504     +  enhancer       CMV enhancer: human cytomegalovirus immediate early enhancer
    505..708     +  promoter       CMV promoter: human cytomegalovirus (CMV) immediate early promoter
    704..737     +  LTR            5' LTR (truncated) (fragment): truncated 5' long terminal repeat (LTR) from HIV-1
    753..771     +  promoter       T7 promoter: promoter for bacteriophage T7 RNA polymerase
    824..1321    +  CDS            LUCI_OPLGR (fragment): Experimental evidence at protein level: Swiss-Prot protein existence level 1. Catalytic subunit of oplophorus-luciferin 2-monooxygenase. Oxidoreductase that converts coelenterazine (the oplophorus luciferin) to coelenteramide under emission of blue light with a maximum at 454 nm. Is also active with bisdeoxycoelenterazine. From Oplophorus gracilirostris (Luminous shrimp).
   1382..1405    +  CDS            3xFLAG (fragment): three tandem FLAG® epitope tags
   1403..1844    +  CDS            calmodulin (fragment): calcium-binding protein
   1884..2091    +  polyA_signal   bGH poly(A) signal: bovine growth hormone polyadenylation signal
   2120..2260    +  repeat_region  AAV2 ITR: inverted terminal repeat of adeno-associated virus serotype 2 inverted
   2265..2316    -  misc_feature   bom (fragment): basis of mobility region from pBR322
   2335..2790    +  rep_origin     f1 ori (sequence partly withheld): f1 bacteriophage origin of replication; arrow indicates direction of (+) strand synthesis
   2791..2840    -  misc_feature   bom (fragment): basis of mobility region from pBR322
   2942..2977    -  CDS            rop (fragment): Rop protein, which maintains plasmids at low copy number; rop
   3072..3176    +  promoter       AmpR promoter: bla
   3177..4037    +  CDS            AmpR: β-lactamase; bla; confers resistance to ampicillin, carbenicillin, and related antibiotics
   4208..4796    +  rep_origin     ori: high-copy-number ColE1/pMB1/pBR322/pUC origin of replication
>Addgene plasmid #183401 | NLS-LgBiT-CaM | addgene full sequence | sequence record 362761 | Addgene NGS Result
CCTGCAGGCAGCTGCGCGCTCGCTCGCTCACTGAGGCCGCCCGGGCGTCGGGCGACCTTTGGTCGCCCGG
CCTCAGTGAGCGAGCGAGCGCGCAGAGAGGGAGTGGCCAACTCCATCACTAGGGGTTCCTGCGGCCGCAC
GCGTTGTACATAGTAATCAATTACGGGGTCATTAGTTCATAGCCCATATATGGAGTTCCGCGTTACATAA
CTTACGGTAAATGGCCCGCCTGGCTGACCGCCCAACGACCCCCGCCCATTGACGTCAATAATGACGTATG
TTCCCATAGTAACGCCAATAGGGACTTTCCATTGACGTCAATGGGTGGAGTATTTACGGTAAACTGCCCA
CTTGGCAGTACATCAAGTGTATCATATGCCAAGTACGCCCCCTATTGACGTCAATGACGGTAAATGGCCC
GCCTGGCATTATGCCCAGTACATGACCTTATGGGACTTTCCTACTTGGCAGTACATCTACGTATTAGTCA
TCGCTATTACCATGGTGATGCGGTTTTGGCAGTACATCAATGGGCGTGGATAGCGGTTTGACTCACGGGG
ATTTCCAAGTCTCCACCCCATTGACGTCAATGGGAGTTTGTTTTGGCACCAAAATCAACGGGACTTTCCA
AAATGTCGTAACAACTCCGCCCCATTGACGCAAATGGGCGGTAGGCGTGTACGGTGGGAGGTCTATATAA
GCAGAGCTCTCTGGCTAACTAGAGAACCCACTGCTTACTGGCTTATCGAAATTAATACGACTCACTATAG
GGAGACCCAAGCTTGCCACCATGAAGCGGACTGCTGATGGCAGTGAATTTGAGAGCCCCAAAAAGAAGAG
GAAAGTGGTCTTCACTCTGGAAGATTTCGTAGGTGACTGGGAGCAAACAGCAGCATACAATCTTGATCAA
GTGTTGGAGCAAGGGGGGGTAAGCTCTCTCCTCCAAAACTTGGCTGTCTCAGTTACTCCAATTCAACGAA
TTGTACGGTCAGGGGAAAATGCACTCAAGATTGACATTCATGTCATCATTCCTTATGAGGGTCTGAGTGC
CGATCAGATGGCCCAGATCGAGGAGGTTTTTAAGGTAGTGTATCCCGTGGATGATCATCACTTTAAGGTA
ATTTTGCCCTACGGAACTCTGGTAATTGACGGAGTGACCCCCAATATGCTCAATTATTTTGGTAGGCCCT
ATGAAGGTATTGCTGTCTTCGACGGAAAAAAAATAACAGTTACTGGGACACTCTGGAATGGTAATAAGAT
TATAGACGAACGCTTGATCACTCCTGACGGCAGTATGTTGTTCCGCGTTACCATAAATGGGTCTGGGAAC
GGAAATGGCAATGGTAACGGGAATGGAAACGGCAATGGTAACGGGAATGACTACAAGGATGACGACGATA
AGGACCAACTGACTGAAGAGCAGATCGCAGAATTTAAAGAGGCTTTCTCCCTATTTGACAAGGACGGGGA
TGGGACAATAACAACCAAGGAGCTGGGGACGGTGATGCGGTCTCTGGGGCAGAACCCCACAGAAGCAGAG
CTGCAGGACATGATCAATGAAGTAGATGCCGACGGTGACGGCACAATCGACTTCCCTGAGTTCCTGACAA
TGATGGCAAGAAAAATGAAATACAGGGACACGGAAGAAGAAATTAGAGAAGCGTTCGGTGTGTTTGATAA
GGATGGCAATGGCTACATCAGTGCAGCAGAGCTTCGCCACGTGATGACAAACCTTGGAGAGAAGTTAACA
GATGAAGAGGTTGATGAAATGATCAGGGAAGCAGACATCGATGGGGATGGTCAGGTAAACTACGAAGAGT
TTGTACAAATGATGACAGCGAAGTAGGAATTCCTCGAGCTAGAGCCTCGCTGATCAGCCTCGACTGTGCC
TTCTAGTTGCCAGCCATCTGTTGTTTGCCCCTCCCCCGTGCCTTCCTTGACCCTGGAAGGTGCCACTCCC
ACTGTCCTTTCCTAATAAAATGAGGAAATTGCATCGCATTGTCTGAGTAGGTGTCATTCTATTCTGGGGG
GTGGGGTGGGGCAGGACAGCAAGGGGGAGGATTGGGAAGACAATAGCAGGCATGCTGGGGAGGTAACCAC
GTGCGGACCGAGCGGCCGCAGGAACCCCTAGTGATGGAGTTGGCCACTCCCTCTCTGCGCGCTCGCTCGC
TCACTGAGGCCGGGCGACCAAAGGTCGCCCGACGCCCGGGCTTTGCCCGGGCGGCCTCAGTGAGCGAGCG
AGCGCGCAGCTGCCTGCAGGGGCGCCTGATGCGGTATTTTCTCCTTACGCATCTGTGCGGTATTTCACAC
CGCATA
[95 nt withheld, positions 2317-2411]
T
[46 nt withheld, positions 2413-2458]
C
[141 nt withheld, positions 2460-2600]
CCTTTGACGTTGGAGTCCACGTTCTTT
[37 nt withheld, positions 2628-2664]
ACTCTATCTCGGGCTATTCTTTTGATTTATAAGGGATTTTGCCGATTTCGGTCTATTGGTTAAAAAATGA
GCTGATTTAACAAAAATTTAACGCGAATTTTAACAAAATATTAACGTTTACAATTTTATGGTGCACTCTC
AGTACAATCTGCTCTGATGCCGCATAGTTAAGCCAGCCCCGACACCCGCCAACACCCGCTGACGCGCCCT
GACGGGCTTGTCTGCTCCCGGCATCCGCTTACAGACAAGCTGTGACCGTCTCCGGGAGCTGCATGTGTCA
GAGGTTTTCACCGTCATCACCGAAACGCGCGAGACGAAAGGGCCTCGTGATACGCCTATTTTTATAGGTT
AATGTCATGATAATAATGGTTTCTTAGACGTCAGGTGGCACTTTTCGGGGAAATGTGCGCGGAACCCCTA
TTTGTTTATTTTTCTAAATACATTCAAATATGTATCCGCTCATGAGACAATAACCCTGATAAATGCTTCA
ATAATATTGAAAAAGGAAGAGTATGAGTATTCAACATTTCCGTGTCGCCCTTATTCCCTTTTTTGCGGCA
TTTTGCCTTCCTGTTTTTGCTCACCCAGAAACGCTGGTGAAAGTAAAAGATGCTGAAGATCAGTTGGGTG
CACGAGTGGGTTACATCGAACTGGATCTCAACAGCGGTAAGATCCTTGAGAGTTTTCGCCCCGAAGAACG
TTTTCCAATGATGAGCACTTTTAAAGTTCTGCTATGTGGCGCGGTATTATCCCGTATTGACGCCGGGCAA
GAGCAACTCGGTCGCCGCATACACTATTCTCAGAATGACTTGGTTGAGTACTCACCAGTCACAGAAAAGC
ATCTTACGGATGGCATGACAGTAAGAGAATTATGCAGTGCTGCCATAACCATGAGTGATAACACTGCGGC
CAACTTACTTCTGACAACGATCGGAGGACCGAAGGAGCTAACCGCTTTTTTGCACAACATGGGGGATCAT
GTAACTCGCCTTGATCGTTGGGAACCGGAGCTGAATGAAGCCATACCAAACGACGAGCGTGACACCACGA
TGCCTGTAGCAATGGCAACAACGTTGCGCAAACTATTAACTGGCGAACTACTTACTCTAGCTTCCCGGCA
ACAATTAATAGACTGGATGGAGGCGGATAAAGTTGCAGGACCACTTCTGCGCTCGGCCCTTCCGGCTGGC
TGGTTTATTGCTGATAAATCTGGAGCCGGTGAGCGTGGAAGCCGCGGTATCATTGCAGCACTGGGGCCAG
ATGGTAAGCCCTCCCGTATCGTAGTTATCTACACGACGGGGAGTCAGGCAACTATGGATGAACGAAATAG
ACAGATCGCTGAGATAGGTGCCTCACTGATTAAGCATTGGTAACTGTCAGACCAAGTTTACTCATATATA
CTTTAGATTGATTTAAAACTTCATTTTTAATTTAAAAGGATCTAGGTGAAGATCCTTTTTGATAATCTCA
TGACCAAAATCCCTTAACGTGAGTTTTCGTTCCACTGAGCGTCAGACCCCGTAGAAAAGATCAAAGGATC
TTCTTGAGATCCTTTTTTTCTGCGCGTAATCTGCTGCTTGCAAACAAAAAAACCACCGCTACCAGCGGTG
GTTTGTTTGCCGGATCAAGAGCTACCAACTCTTTTTCCGAAGGTAACTGGCTTCAGCAGAGCGCAGATAC
CAAATACTGTTCTTCTAGTGTAGCCGTAGTTAGGCCACCACTTCAAGAACTCTGTAGCACCGCCTACATA
CCTCGCTCTGCTAATCCTGTTACCAGTGGCTGCTGCCAGTGGCGATAAGTCGTGTCTTACCGGGTTGGAC
TCAAGACGATAGTTACCGGATAAGGCGCAGCGGTCGGGCTGAACGGGGGGTTCGTGCACACAGCCCAGCT
TGGAGCGAACGACCTACACCGAACTGAGATACCTACAGCGTGAGCTATGAGAAAGCGCCACGCTTCCCGA
AGGGAGAAAGGCGGACAGGTATCCGGTAAGCGGCAGGGTCGGAACAGGAGAGCGCACGAGGGAGCTTCCA
GGGGGAAACGCCTGGTATCTTTATAGTCCTGTCGGGTTTCGCCACCTCTGACTTGAGCGTCGATTTTTGT
GATGCTCGTCAGGGGGGCGGAGCCTATGGAAAAACGCCAGCAACGCGGCCTTTTTACGGTTCCTGGCCTT
TTGCTGGCCTTTTGCTCACATGT
